Addgene plasmid #145920: pAc5.1B-EGFP-DmFMR1_B
Purpose: Insect Expression of DmFMR1
Depositing lab: Elisa Izaurralde. Depositing organization: Max Planck Institute for Developmental Biology.
Backbone
  Vector backbone: Unknown
  Vector type: Insect Expression
Growth in bacteria
  Bacterial resistance: Ampicillin, 100 μg/mL
  Growth temperature: 37°C
  Growth strain: DH5alpha
  Copy number: Low Copy
Gene/Insert
  Gene/Insert name: DmFMR1
  Species: D. melanogaster (fly)
  Mutation: Two amino acid mutations (T214I and N501S) and three deletions (V321, S322, and A323) compared to GenBank ref seq NP_611645.1
  Entrez Gene: Fmr1 (a.k.a. Dmel_CG6203, AT24755, BcDNA:GM08679, CG6203, DFMRP, DFmr1, Dfmr, Dmel\CG6203, EP(3)3517, FMR, FMR1, FMRP, FMRp, FXR, Fmrp, cg6203, dFMR, dFMR1, dFMRP, dFXR, dFXR1, dFXRP, dFmr1, dFmrp, dfmr, dfmr1, dfxr, dfxr1, dmfr1, fmr, fmr1)
  Cloning method: Unknown
Terms and licenses: Academic/Nonprofit Terms; Industry Terms: Not Available to Industry
Depositor comments: ORF extracted from NCBI: NM_137801.3. Plasmids from this collection were made available to the research community and donated after the lab closed. Please note that the sequence provided by the depositing laboratory may be theoretical/predicted or based on Sanger sequencing results. There may be discrepancies between sequencing results obtained by Addgene and the depositor sequence. If an Addgene verified sequence is not available, please contact before placing your order to request that our lab fully sequence the plasmid.
How to cite: pAc5.1B-EGFP-DmFMR1_B was a gift from Elisa Izaurralde (Addgene plasmid # 145920 ; http://n2t.net/addgene:145920 ; RRID:Addgene_145920)
