[The description below was written by a language model from this plasmid's Addgene catalogue record and pLannotate feature annotations shown in this document.]
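Description:
pAc5.1B-EGFP-DmFMR1_B is an 8,079 nt insect expression plasmid for producing Drosophila melanogaster Fmr1, the fly fragile X protein (dFMR1), as an N-terminal EGFP fusion. The catalogue lists the backbone as unknown, although the name and the annotated parts point to a pAc5.1-type vector. In bacteria it replicates from a ColE1/pUC-type origin and is selected with ampicillin through the β-lactamase gene and its bla promoter. The record lists the plasmid as low copy even though the origin is annotated as a high-copy type. Short fragments of a tetracycline resistance gene and of SV40 large T antigen are also annotated; these appear to be non-functional backbone remnants. No marker for selection in insect cells is annotated.

The expression cassette is driven by the Drosophila actin 5C (Ac5) promoter, a strong constitutive promoter commonly used in fly cell lines such as S2 cells. It is followed by the EGFP coding sequence and, a few nucleotides downstream, the Fmr1 open reading frame, with an SV40 polyadenylation signal region closing the unit. A V5 epitope tag sequence lies just after the Fmr1 coding region, but the record does not say whether it is read in frame or excluded by a stop codon. According to the depositor, the ORF was derived from an NCBI reference transcript. It differs from the reference protein by two substitutions (T214I and N501S) and a three-residue deletion (V321, S322, A323). The stated purpose is simply insect expression of DmFMR1; the EGFP tag would allow fluorescence localisation or GFP-based pulldown of the protein in transfected cells.
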