Features (pLannotate 1.2.2; 10 found; start..end, strand, type, name):
     56..2565    +  promoter       Ac5 promoter: Drosophila melanogaster actin 5C promoter
   2585..3301    +  CDS            EGFP: EGFP is a basic (constitutively fluorescent) green fluorescent protein published in 1996, derived from Aequorea victoria. It is reported to be a rapidly-maturing weak dimer with moderate acid sensitivity.
   3311..5353    +  CDS            Fmr1: FMR1_DROME - Also known as FXR From Drosophila melanogaster (Fruit fly).
   5385..5426    +  CDS            V5 tag: epitope tag from simian virus 5
   5526..5660    -  polyA_signal   SV40 poly(A) signal: SV40 polyadenylation signal
   5683..5767    -  CDS            large T antigen (fragment): large T antigen from SV40 (simian virus 40)
   5768..6215    +  CDS            TcR (fragment): tetracycline efflux protein; tet; confers resistance to tetracycline
   6261..6849    -  rep_origin     ori: high-copy-number ColE1/pMB1/pBR322/pUC origin of replication
   7020..7880    -  CDS            AmpR: β-lactamase; bla; confers resistance to ampicillin, carbenicillin, and related antibiotics
   7881..7985    -  promoter       AmpR promoter: bla
>Addgene plasmid #145920 | pAc5.1B-EGFP-DmFMR1_B | addgene full sequence | sequence record 368862 | Addgene NGS Result
CTTCAAGAATTAATTCTATATTCTAAAAACACAAATGATACTTCTAAAAAAAAATCATGAATGGCATCAA
CTCTGAATCAAATCTTTGCAGATGCACCTACTTCTCATTTCCACTGTCACATCATTTTTCCAGATCTCGC
TGCCTGTTATGTGGCCCACAAACCAAGACACGTTTTATGGCCATTAAAGCTGGCTGATCGTCGCCAAACA
CCAAATACATAATGAATATGTACACATTCGAGAAAGAAGCGATCAAAGAAGCGTCTTCGGGCGGAGTAGG
AGAATGCGGAGGAGAAGGAGAACGAGCTGATCTAGTATCTCTCCACAATCCAATGCCAACTGACCAACTG
GCCATATTCGGAGCAATTTGAAGCCAATTTCCATCGCCTGGCGATCGCTCCATTCTTGGCTATATGTTTT
TCACCGTTACCCGGGGCCATTTTCAAAGACTCGTCGGCAAGATAAGATTGTGTCACTCGCTGTCTCTCTT
CATTTGTCGAAGAATGCTGAGGAATTTCGCGATGACGTCGGCGAGTATTTTGAAGAATGAGAATAATTTG
TATTTATACGAAAATCAGTTAGTGGAATTTTCTACAAAAACATGTTATCTATAGATAATTTTGTTGCAAA
ATATGTTGACTATGACAAAGATTGTATGTATATACCTTTAATGTATTCTCATTTTCTTATGTATTTATAA
TGGCAATGATGATACTGATGATATTTTAAGATGATGCCAGACCAAAAGGCTTGAATTTCTGCGTCTTTTG
CCGAACGCAGTGCATGTGCAATTGTTGTTTTTTGGAATATTCAATTTTCGGACTGTCCGCTTTGATTTCA
GTTTCTTGGCTTATTCAAAAAGCAAAGTAAAGCCAAAAAAGCGAGATGGCAATACCAAATGCGGCAAAAC
GGTAGTGGAAGGAAAGGGGTGCGGGGCAGCGGAAGGAAGGGTGGGGCGGGGCGTGGCGGGGTCTGTGGCT
GGGCGCGACGTCACCGACGTTGGAGCCACTCCTTTGACCATGTGTGCGTGTGTGTATTATTCGTGTCTCG
CCACTCGCCGGTTGTTTTTTTCTTTTTATGCTGCGCTCTCTCTAGCGCCATCTCGCTTACGCATGCTCAA
CGCACCGCATGTTGCCGTTTCCTTTTATGCGTCATTTTGGCTCGAAATAGGCAATTATTTAAACAAAGAT
TAGTCAACGAAAACGCTAAAATAAATAAGTCTACAATATGGTTACTTATTGCCATGTGTGTGCAGCCAAC
GATAGCAACAAAAGCAACAACACAGGTGGCTTTCCCTCTTTCACTTTTTGTTTGCAAGCCGCGTGCGAGC
AAGACGGCACGACCGGCAAACGCAATTACGCTGACAAAGAGCAGACGAAGTTTTGGCGAAAAACATCAAG
GCGCCTGATACGAATGCATTTGCAATAACAATTGCGATATTTAATATTGTTTATGAAGCTGTTTGACTTC
AAAACACACAAAAAAAAAAATAAAACAAATTATTTGAAAGAGAATTAGGAATCGGACGCTTATCGTTAGG
GTAACAACAAGAAATGCTTACTGAGTCACAGCCTCTGGAAAACTGCCGCAAGCCAGAGAGAGAGAGAAAA
AGAGGGAGAGCAGCTTAGACCGCATGTGCTTGTGTGTGAGGCGTCTCTCTCTTCGTCTCTGTTGCGCAAA
CGCATAGACTGCACTGAAAAAATCGATTACCTATTTTTTATGAATGAATATTTGCACTATTACTATTCAA
AACTATTAAGATAGCAATCACATTCAATAGCCAAATACTATACCACCTGAGCGATGCAACGAAATGATCA
ATTTGAGCAAAAATGCTGCATATTTAGGACGGCATCATTATAGAAATGCTTCTTGCTGTGTACTTTTCTC
TCGTCTGGCAGCTGTTTCGCCGTTATTGTTAAAACCGGCTTAAGTTAGGTGTGTTTTCTACGACTAGTGA
ATGCCCTACTAGAAGATGTGTGTTGCACAAAATGTCCCTGGAATAACCAATTTGAAGTGCAGATAGCAGT
AAACGTAAGCTAATATGAATATTATTTAACTGTAATGTTTTAATATCGCTGGACATTACTAATAAACCCA
CTATAAACACATGTACATATGTATGTTTTGGCATACAATGAGTAGTTGGGGAAAAAATGTGTAAAAGCAC
CGTGACCATCACAGCATAAAGATAACCAGCTGAAGTATCGAATATGAGTAACCCCCAAATTGAATCACAT
GCCGCAACTGATAGGACCCATGGAAGTACACTCTTCATGGCGATATACAAGACACACACAAGCACGAACA
CCCAGTTGCGGAGGAAATTCTCCGTAAATGAAAACCCAATCGGCGAACAATTCATACCCATATATGGTAA
AAGTTTTGAACGCGACTTGAGAGCGGAGAGCATTGCGGCTGATAAGGTTTTAGCGCTAAGCGGGCTTTAT
AAAACGGGCTGCGGGACCAGTTTTCATATCACTACCGTTTGAGTTCTTGTGCTGTGTGGATACTCCTCCC
GACACAAAGCCGCTCCATCAGCCAGCAGTCGTCTAATCCAGAGACCCCGGATCGGGGTACCATCATGGTG
AGCAAGGGCGAGGAGCTGTTCACCGGGGTGGTGCCCATCCTGGTCGAGCTGGACGGCGACGTAAACGGCC
ACAAGTTCAGCGTGTCCGGCGAGGGCGAGGGCGATGCCACCTACGGCAAGCTGACCCTGAAGTTCATCTG
CACCACCGGCAAGCTGCCCGTGCCCTGGCCCACCCTCGTGACCACCCTGACCTACGGCGTGCAGTGCTTC
AGCCGCTACCCCGACCACATGAAGCAGCACGACTTCTTCAAGTCCGCCATGCCCGAAGGCTACGTCCAGG
AGCGCACCATCTTCTTCAAGGACGACGGCAACTACAAGACCCGCGCCGAGGTGAAGTTCGAGGGCGACAC
CCTGGTGAACCGCATCGAGCTGAAGGGCATCGACTTCAAGGAGGACGGCAACATCCTGGGGCACAAGCTG
GAGTACAACTACAACAGCCACAACGTCTATATCATGGCCGACAAGCAGAAGAACGGCATCAAGGTGAACT
TCAAGATCCGCCACAACATCGAGGACGGCAGCGTGCAGCTCGCCGACCACTACCAGCAGAACACCCCCAT
CGGCGACGGCCCCGTGCTGCTGCCCGACAACCACTACCTGAGCACCCAGTCCGCCCTGAGCAAAGACCCC
AACGAGAAGCGCGATCACATGGTCCTGCTGGAGTTCGTGACCGCCGCCGGGATCACTCTCGGCATGGACG
AGCTGTACAAGCCAAGCTTGATGGAAGATCTCCTCGTGGAAGTTCGGCTCGACAATGGCGCCTACTACAA
GGGCCAGGTGACAGCTGTCGCCGATGATGGCATCTTTGTGGATGTGGACGGCGTGCCCGAGAGTATGAAA
TATCCATTTGTGAACGTTCGCCTGCCGCCCGAGGAAACCGTTGAGGTGGCCGCACCGATCTTCGAGGAGG
GCATGGAAGTGGAGGTGTTCACGCGCACGAACGATCGGGAAACCTGCGGCTGGTGGGTGGGCATTATTAA
AATGCGCAAAGCGGAAATCTATGCGGTCGCGTACATCGGTTTTGAGACGTCCTACACCGAAATCTGTGAA
TTGGGTCGTCTGCGCGCCAAAAACTCGAATCCGCCAATTACAGCCAAGACCTTCTACCAGTTCACGCTGC
CCGTGCCCGAGGAGTTGCGCGAAGAAGCCCAGAAGGATGGTATACACAAGGAGTTTCAGCGCACAATCGA
TGCCGGCGTGTGCAACTACAGTCGCGATCTGGACGCCCTGATTGTCATCTCCAAGTTTGAGCACACTCAG
AAGCGAGCCAGTATGCTCAAGGATATGCATTTTCGTAATCTCTCACAAAAGGTTATGCTGTTGAAAAGGA
CTGAAGAAGCTGCCCGTCAGCTCGAAACAATTAAACTGATGAGCCGTGGAAACTACGTTGAGGAGTTCCG
TGTGCGTGACGATCTCATGGGTTTGGCGATTGGCTCGCATGGCTCGAATATTCAAGCGGCACGCACTGTG
GACGGCGTCACCAACATCGAGCTGGAGGAGAAGTCCTGCACATTCAAAATCAGCGGAGAGACCGAGGAGT
CTGTGCAGCGTGCCCGCGCGATGCTCGAATACGCCGAGGAGTTCTTCCAGGTGCCCAGGGAGTTGGTGGG
CAAGGTGATTGGCAAGAATGGGCGCATTATCCAGGAGATTGTGGACAAGAGTGGCGTGTTTCGAATCAAG
ATCGCTGGCGACGATGAACAGGATCAGAACATACCACGTGAGCTGGCGCATGTACCCTTTGTGTTCATTG
GCACCGTGGAGAGCATTGCAAATGCCAAAGTGCTGTTGGAGTATCATCTGTCGCACCTGAAGGAAGTAGA
ACAGTTGCGTCAGGAGAAGATGGAGATTGATCAGCAGCTTCGCGCCATCCAGGAATCCTCCATGGGCTCC
ACACAGAGCTTCCCAGTGACGCGGCGCTCTGAGCGCGGCTACAGCAGTGACATTGAATCGGTGCGCTCTA
TGCGCGGCGGTGGTGGCGGCCAGCGTGGTCGTGTACGCGGACGTGGTGGTGGCGGTCCTGGAGGTGGCAA
TGGCCTGAACCAGCGCTACCACAACAATCGCCGCGACGAGGATGACTACAACTCGCGGGGCGATCATCAG
CGTGACCAGCAGCGTGGCTACAACGATCGCGGCGGTGGTGACAACACTGGCAGCTATCGTGGAGGCGGTG
GTGGCGCCGGTGGTCCTGGCAACAACAGGCGCGGCGGAATCAGCCGCCGGCCGCCACGCAACGATCAGCA
GAATGGCAGGGACTATCAGCACCACAACCACACCACCGAAGAGGTGCGGGAGACCCGTGAAATGAGCAGC
GTGGAGAGAGCGGACAGTAACTCATCGTACGAAGGTAGCTCGCGGAGGCGCAGAAGGCAGAAGAACAACA
ATGGACCCAGTAACACAAACGGAGCTGTTGCCAATAACAACAACAAACCTCAGTCGGCGCAGCAGCCACA
ACAGCAGCAGCCGCCGGCGCCTGGGAATAAGGCGGCACTAAATGCCGGAGATGCCAGCAAACAGAACAGC
GGCAATGCGAACGCCGCTGGCGGTGCGAGCAAGCCGAAGGATGCCTCACGCAACGGCGACAAGCAGCAGG
CGGGCACACAGCAGCAACAGCCATCGCAGGTACAACAGCAGCAGGCGGCACAGCAGCAGCAGCCGAAACC
GCGACGCAACAAGAATCGCAGCAACAACCACACGGACCAGCCATCCGGACAGCAGCAGCTGGCGGAGAAT
GTCAAAAAGGAGGGCCTGGTCAATGGCACGTCCTAACTCGAGTCTAGAGGGCCCGCGGTTCGAAGGTAAG
CCTATCCCTAACCCTCTCCTCGGTCTCGATTCTACGCGTACCGGTCATCATCACCATCACCATTGAGTTT
AAACCCGCTGATCAGCCTCGACTGTGCCTTCTAAGGCCTGAGCTCGCTGATCAGCCTCGATCGAGGATCC
AGACATGATAAGATACATTGATGAGTTTGGACAAACCACAACTAGAATGCAGTGAAAAAAATGCTTTATT
TGTGAAATTTGTGATGCTATTGCTTTATTTGTAACCATTATAAGCTGCAATAAACAAGTTAACAACAACA
ATTGCATTCATTTTATGTTTCAGGTTCAGGGGGAGGTGTGGGAGGTTTTTTAAAGCAAGTAAAACCTCTA
CAAATGTGGTATGGCTGATTATGATCAGTCGACCGATGCCCTTGAGAGCCTTCAACCCAGTCAGCTCCTT
CCGGTGGGCGCGGGGCATGACTATCGTCGCCGCACTTATGACTGTCTTCTTTATCATGCAACTCGTAGGA
CAGGTGCCGGCAGCGCTCTGGGTCATTTTCGGCGAGGACCGCTTTCGCTGGAGCGCGACGATGATCGGCC
TGTCGCTTGCGGTATTCGGAATCTTGCACGCCCTCGCTCAAGCCTTCGTCACTGGTCCCGCCACCAAACG
TTTCGGCGAGAAGCAGGCCATTATCGCCGGCATGGCGGCCGACGCGCTGGGCTACGTCTTGCTGGCGTTC
GCGACGCGAGGCTGGATGGCCTTCCCCATTATGATTCTTCTCGCTTCCGGCGGCATCGGGATGCCCGCGT
TGCAGGCCATGCTGTCCAGGCAGGTAGATGACGACCATCAGGGACAGCTTCAAGGCCAGCAAAAGGCCAG
GAACCGTAAAAAGGCCGCGTTGCTGGCGTTTTTCCATAGGCTCCGCCCCCCTGACGAGCATCACAAAAAT
CGACGCTCAAGTCAGAGGTGGCGAAACCCGACAGGACTATAAAGATACCAGGCGTTTCCCCCTGGAAGCT
CCCTCGTGCGCTCTCCTGTTCCGACCCTGCCGCTTACCGGATACCTGTCCGCCTTTCTCCCTTCGGGAAG
CGTGGCGCTTTCTCATAGCTCACGCTGTAGGTATCTCAGTTCGGTGTAGGTCGTTCGCTCCAAGCTGGGC
TGTGTGCACGAACCCCCCGTTCAGCCCGACCGCTGCGCCTTATCCGGTAACTATCGTCTTGAGTCCAACC
CGGTAAGACACGACTTATCGCCACTGGCAGCAGCCACTGGTAACAGGATTAGCAGAGCGAGGTATGTAGG
CGGTGCTACAGAGTTCTTGAAGTGGTGGCCTAACTACGGCTACACTAGAAGGACAGTATTTGGTATCTGC
GCTCTGCTGAAGCCAGTTACCTTCGGAAAAAGAGTTGGTAGCTCTTGATCCGGCAAACAAACCACCGCTG
GTAGCGGTGGTTTTTTTGTTTGCAAGCAGCAGATTACGCGCAGAAAAAAAGGATCTCAAGAAGATCCTTT
GATCTTTTCTACGGGGTCTGACGCTCAGTGGAACGAAAACTCACGTTAAGGGATTTTGGTCATGAGATTA
TCAAAAAGGATCTTCACCTAGATCCTTTTAAATTAAAAATGAAGTTTTAAATCAATCTAAAGTATATATG
AGTAAACTTGGTCTGACAGTTACCAATGCTTAATCAGTGAGGCACCTATCTCAGCGATCTGTCTATTTCG
TTCATCCATAGTTGCCTGACTCCCCGTCGTGTAGATAACTACGATACGGGAGGGCTTACCATCTGGCCCC
AGTGCTGCAATGATACCGCGAGACCCACGCTCACCGGCTCCAGATTTATCAGCAATAAACCAGCCAGCCG
GAAGGGCCGAGCGCAGAAGTGGTCCTGCAACTTTATCCGCCTCCATCCAGTCTATTAATTGTTGCCGGGA
AGCTAGAGTAAGTAGTTCGCCAGTTAATAGTTTGCGCAACGTTGTTGCCATTGCTGCAGGCATCGTGGTG
TCACGCTCGTCGTTTGGTATGGCTTCATTCAGCTCCGGTTCCCAACGATCAAGGCGAGTTACATGATCCC
CCATGTTGTGCAAAAAAGCGGTTAGCTCCTTCGGTCCTCCGATCGTTGTCAGAAGTAAGTTGGCCGCAGT
GTTATCACTCATGGTTATGGCAGCACTGCATAATTCTCTTACTGTCATGCCATCCGTAAGATGCTTTTCT
GTGACTGGTGAGTACTCAACCAAGTCATTCTGAGAATAGTGTATGCGGCGACCGAGTTGCTCTTGCCCGG
CGTCAACACGGGATAATACCGCGCCACATAGCAGAACTTTAAAAGTGCTCATCATTGGAAAACGTTCTTC
GGGGCGAAAACTCTCAAGGATCTTACCGCTGTTGAGATCCAGTTCGATGTAACCCACTCGTGCACCCAAC
TGATCTTCAGCATCTTTTACTTTCACCAGCGTTTCTGGGTGAGCAAAAACAGGAAGGCAAAATGCCGCAA
AAAAGGGAATAAGGGCGACACGGAAATGTTGAATACTCATACTCTTCCTTTTTCAATATTATTGAAGCAT
TTATCAGGGTTATTGTCTCATGAGCGGATACATATTTGAATGTATTTAGAAAAATAAACAAATAGGGGTT
CCGCGCACATTTCCCCGAAAAGTGCCACCTGACGTCTAAGAAACCATTATTATCATGACATTAACCTATA
AAAATAGGCGTATCACGAGGCCCTTTCGT
